>Addgene plasmid #187213 | pSBK.013 | addgene full sequence | sequence record 368071 | Addgene NGS Result
GGGCATTTAACTATGATAAGATTCCGTATGCGCACCCTTAGCGAGAGGTTTATCATTAAGGTCAACCTCT
GGATGTTGTTTCGGCATCCTGCATTGAATCTGAGTTACAAGAAAATGGAGAGGTACGACGTACCTCTCCA
CCCGTTTTTTCTGACGTAAGGGTGCGCATACGGAATCTTATCAACTTTCATGAAATCCGCTGCATCACCA
TCATCACCACAGCCAGGATCCGAATTCGAGCTCGGCGCGCCTGCAGGTCGACAAGCTTGCGGCCGCATAA
TGCTTAAGTCGAACAGAAAGTAATCGTATTGTACACGGCCGCATAATCGAAATTAATACGACTCACTATA
GGGGAATTGTGAGCGGATAACAATTCCCCATCTTAGTATATTAGTTAAGTATAAGAAGGAGATATACAAT
GACCTGGCTTCCCCTTAATCCCATTCCACTCAAAGATCGCGTCTCCATGATCTTTCTGCAATATGGGCAG
ATCGATGTAATAGATGGCGCGTTTGTACTTATCGACAAGACAGGGATCCGCACTCATATTCCTGTTGGCT
CGGTTGCCTGCATCATGCTGGAACCTGGTACACGGGTTTCGCATGCAGCTGTACGCCTGGCTGCGCAAGT
TGGAACATTGTTGGTATGGGTGGGGGAAGCGGGCGTTCGTGTTTATGCTTCTGGTCAGCCTGGAGGTGCG
CGTTCAGATAAGCTGCTCTATCAGGCAAAACTTGCTCTGGATGAAGATTTGCGTCTGAAGGTCGTACGTA
AAATGTTTGAACTTCGGTTTGGAGAACCTGCGCCTGCCCGGCGCTCCGTAGAGCAACTCAGAGGTATAGA
AGGCAGTCGCGTGCGGGCAACCTACGCACTTCTGGCGAAGCAATACGGCGTGACATGGAATGGACGTCGC
TACGATCCGAAAGACTGGGAAAAGGGCGATACGATCAACCAATGCATTAGCGCTGCAACTTCCTGTTTAT
ACGGCGTAACTGAAGCGGCGATACTTGCAGCTGGTTATGCACCAGCTATTGGGTTTGTGCATACAGGAAA
GCCTCTTTCCTTTGTTTACGATATTGCAGACATCATTAAATTTGACACTGTTGTACCGAAAGCTTTTGAG
ATAGCGCGTCGTAACCCTGGTGAGCCGGACCGGGAAGTCCGTTTGGCGTGCAGGGATATTTTTCGCAGTA
GTAAAACATTAGCCAAATTGATTCCGCTTATAGAGGACGTGCTTGCCGCTGGAGAAATACAACCGCCGGC
CCCACCTGAAGATGCACAGCCTGTTGCCATTCCGCTTCCTGTTTCACTGGGAGATGCAGGCCATCGGAGT
AGCTGAAATGAGTATGTTGGTCGTGGTCACTGAAAATGTACCTCAGCGCTTACGAGGCAGATTAGCCATC
TGGTTGTTGGAGGTACGTGCAGGGGTATATGTAGGTGATGTATCCGCAAAAATTCGTGAAATGATCTGGG
AACAAATAGCTGGACTGGCGGAAGAAGGCAATGTAGTGATGGCATGGGCAACGAATACAGAAACGGGATT
TGAGTTCCAGACATTTGGGTTAAACAGGCGTACCCCGGTAGATTTGGATGGTTTAAGGTTGGTGTCTTTT
TTACCTGTTTGAGCGGCCGCACTCGAGTCTGGTAAAGAAACCGCTGCTGCGAAATTTGAACGCCAGCACA
TTATGGCAGATCTCAATTGGATATCGGCCGGCCACGCGATCGCTGACGTCGGTACCCTCGAGTCTGGTAA
AGAAACCGCTGCTGCGAAATTTGAACGCCAGCACATGGACTCGTCTACTAGCGCAGCTTAATTAACCTAG
GCTGCTGCCACCGCTGAGCAATAACTAGCATAACCCCTTGGGGCCTCTAAACGGGTCTTGAGGGGTTTTT
TGCTGAAACCTCAGGCATTTGAGAAGCACACGGTCACACTGCTTCCGGTAGTCAATAAACCGGTAAACCA
GCAATAGACATAAGCGGCTATTTAACGACCCTGCCCTGAACCGACGACAAGCTGACGACCGGGTCTCCGC
AAGTGGCACTTTTCGGGGAAATGTGCGCGGAACCCCTATTTGTTTATTTTTCTAAATACATTCAAATATG
TATCCGCTCATGAATTAATTCTTAGAAAAACTCATCGAGCATCAAATGAAACTGCAATTTATTCATATCA
GGATTATCAATACCATATTTTTGAAAAAGCCGTTTCTGTAATGAAGGAGAAAACTCACCGAGGCAGTTCC
ATAGGATGGCAAGATCCTGGTATCGGTCTGCGATTCCGACTCGTCCAACATCAATACAACCTATTAATTT
CCCCTCGTCAAAAATAAGGTTATCAAGTGAGAAATCACCATGAGTGACGACTGAATCCGGTGAGAATGGC
AAAAGTTTATGCATTTCTTTCCAGACTTGTTCAACAGGCCAGCCATTACGCTCGTCATCAAAATCACTCG
CATCAACCAAACCGTTATTCATTCGTGATTGCGCCTGAGCGAGACGAAATACGCGGTCGCTGTTAAAAGG
ACAATTACAAACAGGAATCGAATGCAACCGGCGCAGGAACACTGCCAGCGCATCAACAATATTTTCACCT
GAATCAGGATATTCTTCTAATACCTGGAATGCTGTTTTCCCGGGGATCGCAGTGGTGAGTAACCATGCAT
CATCAGGAGTACGGATAAAATGCTTGATGGTCGGAAGAGGCATAAATTCCGTCAGCCAGTTTAGTCTGAC
CATCTCATCTGTAACATCATTGGCAACGCTACCTTTGCCATGTTTCAGAAACAACTCTGGCGCATCGGGC
TTCCCATACAATCGATAGATTGTCGCACCTGATTGCCCGACATTATCGCGAGCCCATTTATACCCATATA
AATCAGCATCCATGTTGGAATTTAATCGCGGCCTAGAGCAAGACGTTTCCCGTTGAATATGGCTCATACT
CTTCCTTTTTCAATATTATTGAAGCATTTATCAGGGTTATTGTCTCATGAGCGGATACATATTTGAATGT
ATTTAGAAAAATAAACAAATAGGCATGCAGCGCTCTTCCGCTTCCTCGCTCACTGACTCGCTACGCTCGG
TCGTTCGACTGCGGCGAGCGGTGTCAGCTCACTCAAAAGCGGTAATACGGTTATCCACAGAATCAGGGGA
TAAAGCCGGAAAGAACATGTGAGCAAAAAGCAAAGCACCGGAAGAAGCCAACGCCGCAGGCGTTTTTCCA
TAGGCTCCGCCCCCCTGACGAGCATCACAAAAATCGACGCTCAAGCCAGAGGTGGCGAAACCCGACAGGA
CTATAAAGATACCAGGCGTTTCCCCCTGGAAGCTCCCTCGTGCGCTCTCCTGTTCCGACCCTGCCGCTTA
CCGGATACATGTCCGCCTTTCTCCCTTCGGGAAGCGTGGCGCTTTCTCATAGCTCACGCTGTTGGTATCT
CAGTTCGGTGTAGGTCGTTCGCTCCAAGCTGGGCTGTGTGCACGAACCCCCCGTTCAGCCCGACCGCTGC
GCCTTATCCGGTAACTATCGTCTTGAGTCCAACCCGGTAAGACACGACTTATCGCCACTGGCAGCAGCCA
TTGGTAACTGATTTAGAGGACTTTGTCTTGAAGTTATGCACCTGTTAAGGCTAAACTGAAAGAACAGATT
TTGGTGAGTGCGGTCCTCCAACCCACTTACCTTGGTTCAAAGAGTTGGTAGCTCAGCGAACCTTGAGAAA
ACCACCGTTGGTAGCGGTGGTTTTTCTTTATTTATGAGATGATGAATCAATCGGTCTATCAAGTCAACGA
ACAGCTATTCCGTTACTCTAGATTTCAGTGCAATTTATCTCTTCAAATGTAGCACCTGAAGTCAGCCCCA
TACGATATAAGTTGTAATTCTCATGTTAGTCATGCCCCGCGCCCACCGGAAGGAGCTGACTGGGTTGAAG
GCTCTCAAGGGCATCGGTCGAGATCCCGGTGCCTAATGAGTGAGCTAACTTACATTAATTGCGTTGCGCT
CACTGCCCGCTTTCCAGTCGGGAAACCTGTCGTGCCAGCTGCATTAATGAATCGGCCAACGCGCGGGGAG
AGGCGGTTTGCGTATTGGGCGCCAGGGTGGTTTTTCTTTTCACCAGTGAGACGGGCAACAGCTGATTGCC
CTTCACCGCCTGGCCCTGAGAGAGTTGCAGCAAGCGGTCCACGCTGGTTTGCCCCAGCAGGCGAAAATCC
TGTTTGATGGTGGTTAACGGCGGGATATAACATGAGCTGTCTTCGGTATCGTCGTATCCCACTACCGAGA
TGTCCGCACCAACGCGCAGCCCGGACTCGGTAATGGCGCGCATTGCGCCCAGCGCCATCTGATCGTTGGC
AACCAGCATCGCAGTGGGAACGATGCCCTCATTCAGCATTTGCATGGTTTGTTGAAAACCGGACATGGCA
CTCCAGTCGCCTTCCCGTTCCGCTATCGGCTGAATTTGATTGCGAGTGAGATATTTATGCCAGCCAGCCA
GACGCAGACGCGCCGAGACAGAACTTAATGGGCCCGCTAACAGCGCGATTTGCTTGTGACCCAATGCGAC
CAGATGCTCCACGCCCAGTCGCGTACCGTCTTCATGGGAGAAAATAATACTGTTGATGGGTGTCTGGTCA
GAGACATCAAGAAATAACGCCGGAACATTAGTGCAGGCAGCTTCCACAGCAATGGCATCCTGGTCATCCA
GCGGATAGTTAATGATCAGCCCACTGACGCGTTGCGCGAGAAGATTGTGCACCACCGCTTTACAGGCTTC
GACGCCGCTTCGTTCTACCATCGACACCACCACGCTGGCACCCAGTTGATCGGCGCGAGATTTAATCGCC
GCGACAATTTGCGACGGCGCGTGCAGGGCCAGACTGGAGGTGGCAACGCCAATCAGCAACGACTGTTTGC
CCGCCAGTTGTTGTGCCACGCGGTTGGGAATGTAATTCAGCTCCGCCATCGCCGCTTCCACTTTTTCCCG
CGTTTTCGCAGAAACGTGGCTGGCCTGGTTCACCACGCGGGAAACGGTCTGATAAGAGACACCGGCATAC
TCTGCGACATCGTATAACGTTACTGGTTTCACATTCACCACCCTGAATTGACTCTCTTCCGGGCGCTATC
ATGCCATACCGCGAAAGGTTTTGCGCCATTCGATGGTGTCCGGGATCTCGACGCTCTCCCTTATGCGACT
CCTGCATTAGGAAATTAATACGACTCACTATA
Features (pLannotate 1.2.2; 17 found; start..end, strand, type, name):
    334..352     +  promoter       T7 promoter: promoter for bacteriophage T7 RNA polymerase
    353..377     +  protein_bind   lac operator: The lac repressor binds to the lac operator to inhibit transcription in E. coli. This inhibition can be relieved by adding lactose or isopropyl-β-D-thiogalactopyranoside (IPTG). lac repressor encoded by lacI
    419..1333    +  CDS            ygbT: CAS1_ECOLI - Also known as cas1. Experimental evidence at protein level: Swiss-Prot protein existence level 1. CRISPR (clustered regularly interspaced short palindromic repeat), is an adaptive immune system that provides protection against mobile genetic elements (viruses, transposable elements and conjugative plasmids) (PubMed:21255106, PubMed:24920831, PubMed:24793649). CRISPR clusters contain sequences complementary to antecedent mobile elements and target invading nucleic acids. CRISPR clusters are transcribed and processed into CRISPR RNA (crRNA). The Cas1-Cas2 complex is involved in CRIS
   1338..1619    +  CDS            ygbF: CAS2_ECOLI - Also known as cas2. Experimental evidence at protein level: Swiss-Prot protein existence level 1. CRISPR (clustered regularly interspaced short palindromic repeat), is an adaptive immune system that provides protection against mobile genetic elements (viruses, transposable elements and conjugative plasmids) (PubMed:21255106, PubMed:24920831, PubMed:24793649). CRISPR clusters contain sequences complementary to antecedent mobile elements and target invading nucleic acids. CRISPR clusters are transcribed and processed into CRISPR RNA (crRNA). The Cas1-Cas2 complex is involved in CRIS
   1749..1790    +  CDS            S-Tag (fragment): affinity and epitope tag derived from pancreatic ribonuclease A
   1820..1837    +  CDS            SET1 (fragment): solubility-enhancement tag derived from T7 phage gene 10B
   1845..1892    +  terminator     T7 terminator: transcription terminator for bacteriophage T7 RNA polymerase
   2056..2113    +  promoter       AmpR promoter (fragment): bla
   2122..2937    -  CDS            KanR: aminoglycoside phosphotransferase; aph(3')-Ia; confers resistance to kanamycin in bacteria or G418 (Geneticin®) in eukaryotes
   2938..3029    -  promoter       AmpR promoter: bla
   3045..3794    -  rep_origin     RSF ori: Plasmids containing the RSF 1030 origin of replication can be propagated in E. coli cells that contain additional plasmids with compatible origins.
   3877..3941    -  CDS            TcR (fragment): tetracycline efflux protein; tet; confers resistance to tetracycline
   3956..3977    -  protein_bind   CAP binding site: CAP binding activates transcription in the presence of cAMP. E. coli catabolite activator protein
   3990..5072    -  CDS            lacI: lac repressor; lacI; The lac repressor binds to the lac operator to inhibit transcription in E. coli. This inhibition can be relieved by adding lactose or isopropyl-β-D-thiogalactopyranoside (IPTG).
   5073..5150    -  promoter       lacI promoter: lacI
   5158..5193    -  CDS            TcR (fragment): tetracycline efflux protein; tet; confers resistance to tetracycline
   5196..2       +  promoter       T7 promoter (across the origin): promoter for bacteriophage T7 RNA polymerase
