[The description below was written by a language model from this plasmid's Addgene catalogue record and pLannotate feature annotations shown in this document.]
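Description:
pSBK.013 is a bacterial expression and synthetic-biology plasmid built on the Novagen pRSFDuet-1 backbone, a dual-cassette T7 vector for E. coli. It replicates from the RSF1030 origin, which is compatible with other common plasmid origins and so allows co-maintenance with partner plasmids, and it is selected with kanamycin through an aph(3')-Ia resistance gene. A lacI gene with its own promoter supplies lac repressor, so transcription from the T7/lac promoters is IPTG-inducible and requires a host that provides T7 RNA polymerase.

The plasmid carries two payloads, each listed as driven by a T7/lac promoter. One is an engineered version (v35) of the retron Eco1 non-coding RNA, with extended a1/a2 complementary regions and a defined sequence barcode ("barcode 5"). This roughly 200 bp element is not annotated in the feature table, but it presumably lies downstream of the T7 promoter that spans the sequence origin. The second cassette, annotated with a T7 promoter and lac operator, encodes E. coli Cas1 (ygbT) and Cas2 (ygbF) in tandem, followed by residual S-tag sequence from the vector and a T7 terminator. The depositor notes a P35Q substitution in Cas2 that does not affect function.

A retron ncRNA is the template that a retron reverse transcriptase copies into single-stranded DNA. No reverse transcriptase appears in this record, so it would have to be supplied separately. The Cas1–Cas2 complex is the CRISPR integrase that inserts new spacers into CRISPR arrays. According to the associated publication title, the system records the order of gene expression events in DNA through CRISPR acquisition of retron-derived barcodes.
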