Addgene plasmid #187213: pSBK.013
Purpose: Expresses retron Eco1 ncRNA v35 (long a1/a2, barcode 5 [ACG-CGT]), and Cas1 + Cas2
Depositing lab: Seth Shipman. Depositing organization: J. David Gladstone Institutes. Publication: Recording gene expression order in DNA by CRISPR addition of retron barcodes. Bhattarai-Kline S, Lear SK, Fishman CB, Lopez SC, Lockshin ER, Schubert MG, Nivala J, Church GM, Shipman SL. Nature. 2022 Aug;608(7921):217-225. doi: 10.1038/s41586-022-04994-6. Epub 2022 Jul 27. PubMed 35896746.
Backbone
  Vector backbone: pRSFDuet-1
  Backbone manufacturer: Novagen
  Backbone size w/o insert (bp): 3829
  Total vector size (bp): 5212
  Vector type: Bacterial Expression, Synthetic Biology
Growth in bacteria
  Bacterial resistance: Kanamycin, 50 μg/mL
  Growth temperature: 37°C
  Growth strain: DH5alpha
  Copy number: Unknown
Gene/Insert 1
  Gene/Insert name: Retron Eco1 ncRNA v35 (long a1/a2, barcode 5 [ACG-CGT])
  Species: E. coli
  Insert size (bp): 203
  Promoter: T7/Lac
  Cloning method: Unknown
  Sequencing primers: 5′ CACGCGGTTGGGAATGTAAT; 3′ TATGCGGCCGTGTACAATAC
Gene/Insert 2
  Gene/Insert name: Cas1 + Cas2 (alt name: Cas1+2)
  Species: E. coli
  Insert size (bp): 1204
  Promoter: T7/Lac
  Cloning method: Gibson Cloning
  Sequencing primers: 5′ ATCATCACCACAGCCAGGAT; 3′ ATGTGCTGGCGTTCAAATTTCGCAGC
Terms and licenses: Academic/Nonprofit Terms; Industry Terms: Not Available to Industry
Depositor comments: P35Q mutation in Cas2 insert does not affect plasmid function. Please visit https://doi.org/10.1101/2021.08.11.455990 for bioRxiv preprint.
How to cite: pSBK.013 was a gift from Seth Shipman (Addgene plasmid # 187213 ; http://n2t.net/addgene:187213 ; RRID:Addgene_187213)
